Addgene plasmid #108727: pBW2211_pCAG-PV1-iCre-N256-L1-GID1-NLS-BGHpA
Purpose: Expresses N-terminus to aa256 of Cre recombinase fused to GID1 CID
Depositing lab: Wilson Wong. Depositing organization: Boston University Main Campus. Publication: High-performance chemical- and light-inducible recombinases in mammalian cells and mice. Weinberg BH, Cho JH, Agarwal Y, Pham NTH, Caraballo LD, Walkosz M, Ortega C, Trexler M, Tague N, Law B, Benman WKJ, Letendre J, Beal J, Wong WW. Nat Commun. 2019 Oct 24;10(1):4845. doi: 10.1038/s41467-019-12800-7. PubMed 31649244.
Backbone
  Vector backbone: pCAGGS
  Vector type: Mammalian Expression, Cre/Lox, Synthetic Biology
Growth in bacteria
  Bacterial resistance: Ampicillin, 100 μg/mL
  Growth temperature: 37°C
  Growth strain: NEB Stable
  Copy number: High Copy
Gene/Insert
  Gene/Insert name: Cre recombinase fragment N-terminus to aa256
  Species: Synthetic
  Promoter: pCAG
  Tag / fusion protein: GID1,NLS (C terminal on insert)
  Cloning method: Restriction Enzyme; 5′ cloning site MluI (not destroyed); 3′ cloning site BspEI (not destroyed)
Terms and licenses: Academic/Nonprofit Terms; Industry Terms: Not Available to Industry
Depositor comments: Please visit https://www.biorxiv.org/content/10.1101/747121v1 for bioRxiv preprint.
How to cite: pBW2211_pCAG-PV1-iCre-N256-L1-GID1-NLS-BGHpA was a gift from Wilson Wong (Addgene plasmid # 108727 ; http://n2t.net/addgene:108727 ; RRID:Addgene_108727)
