[The description below was written by a language model from this plasmid's Addgene catalogue record and pLannotate feature annotations shown in this document.]
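Description:
pBW2211_pCAG-PV1-iCre-N256-L1-GID1-NLS-BGHpA is a 7.1 kb mammalian expression plasmid built on the pCAGGS backbone. It encodes one half of a chemically inducible split Cre recombinase. It is propagated in E. coli through a high-copy ColE1/pUC-type origin and selected with ampicillin via the β-lactamase gene. The backbone also retains lac promoter/operator remnants, short lacI fragments, an SV40 origin of replication and an SV40 poly(A) signal, which are vector leftovers and not part of the expression unit.

The payload is driven by the CAG promoter, annotated as the CMV immediate-early enhancer, the chicken β-actin promoter and a chimeric β-actin/β-globin intron, which together give strong, broadly active transcription in mammalian cells. The open reading frame starts with a synthetic (iCre) fragment of Cre running from the N-terminus to amino acid 256. This fragment is joined through a linker (L1 in the name) to the Arabidopsis gibberellin receptor GID1A, followed by a C-terminal nuclear localisation signal. Transcription ends at a bovine growth hormone poly(A) signal, and residual rabbit β-globin sequence and its poly(A) signal from pCAGGS lie downstream. The insert is flanked by intact MluI and BspEI sites. The record does not explain the "PV1" element in the name.

GID1 acts here as a chemically induced dimerisation domain, since it binds DELLA-family partner proteins when gibberellin is present. The N-terminal Cre fragment would not be expected to act as a complete recombinase by itself. The intended use is presumably co-expression with a complementary C-terminal Cre fragment fused to the matching dimerisation partner, though that partner construct is not described in the record. Adding the inducer would then reconstitute recombinase activity at loxP sites, allowing drug-gated control of recombination in synthetic biology applications in mammalian cells.
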