Features (pLannotate 1.2.2; 20 found; start..end, strand, type, name):
     46..62      -  protein_bind   lac operator: The lac repressor binds to the lac operator to inhibit transcription in E. coli. This inhibition can be relieved by adding lactose or isopropyl-β-D-thiogalactopyranoside (IPTG). lac repressor encoded by lacI
     70..100     -  promoter       lac promoter: promoter for the E. coli lac operon
    115..136     -  protein_bind   CAP binding site: CAP binding activates transcription in the presence of cAMP. E. coli catabolite activator protein
    149..188     -  CDS            lacI (fragment): lac repressor; lacI; The lac repressor binds to the lac operator to inhibit transcription in E. coli. This inhibition can be relieved by adding lactose or isopropyl-β-D-thiogalactopyranoside (IPTG).
    195..217     +  promoter       SV40 promoter (fragment): SV40 enhancer and early promoter
    221..355     +  rep_origin     SV40 ori: SV40 origin of replication
    375..509     +  polyA_signal   SV40 poly(A) signal: SV40 polyadenylation signal
    511..565     -  CDS            lacI (fragment): lac repressor; lacI; The lac repressor binds to the lac operator to inhibit transcription in E. coli. This inhibition can be relieved by adding lactose or isopropyl-β-D-thiogalactopyranoside (IPTG).
    748..1336    -  rep_origin     ori: high-copy-number ColE1/pMB1/pBR322/pUC origin of replication
   1507..2367    -  CDS            AmpR: β-lactamase; bla; confers resistance to ampicillin, carbenicillin, and related antibiotics
   2368..2472    -  promoter       AmpR promoter: bla
   2503..2882    +  enhancer       CMV enhancer: human cytomegalovirus immediate early enhancer
   2884..3159    +  promoter       chicken β-actin promoter: No description available
   3160..4175    +  intron         chimeric intron: chimera between introns from chicken β-actin and rabbit β-globin
   4310..5080    +  CDS            cre (fragment): RECR_BPP1 - Experimental evidence at protein level: Swiss-Prot protein existence level 1. Catalyzes site-specific recombination between two 34-base- pair LOXP sites. Its role is to maintain the phage genome as a monomeric unit-copy plasmid in the lysogenic state. From Escherichia phage P1 (Bacteriophage P1).
   5120..6154    +  CDS            GID1A: GID1A_ARATH - Also known as CXE10, GID1L1. Experimental evidence at protein level: Swiss-Prot protein existence level 1. Functions as soluble gibberellin (GA) receptor. GA is an essential hormone that regulates growth and development in plants. Binds with high affinity the biologically active gibberellin GA4, but has no affinity for the biologically inactive GAs. In response to GA, interacts with specific DELLA proteins, known as repressors of GA- induced growth, and targets them for degradation via proteasome. Seems to be required for GA signaling that controls root growth, seed germination,
   6185..6409    +  polyA_signal   bGH poly(A) signal: bovine growth hormone polyadenylation signal
   6413..6434    +  promoter       SV40 promoter (fragment): SV40 enhancer and early promoter
   6572..6643    +  CDS            HBB (fragment): HBB_PONPY - Experimental evidence at transcript level: Swiss-Prot protein existence level 2. Involved in oxygen transport from the lung to the various peripheral tissues. From Pongo pygmaeus (Bornean orangutan).
   6714..6769    +  polyA_signal   β-globin poly(A) signal: rabbit β-globin polyadenylation signal (Gil and Proudfoot, 1987)
>Addgene plasmid #108727 | pBW2211_pCAG-PV1-iCre-N256-L1-GID1-NLS-BGHpA | depositor full sequence | sequence record 205008 | Full Sequence
CCCAAGCTTGGCGTAATCATGGTCATAGCTGTTTCCTGTGTGAAATTGTTATCCGCTCACAATTCCACAC
AACATACGAGCCGGAAGCATAAAGTGTAAAGCCTGGGGTGCCTAATGAGTGAGCTAACTCACATTAATTG
CGTTGCGCTCACTGCCCGCTTTCCAGTCGGGAAACCTGTCGTGCCAGCGGATCCGCATCTCAATTAGTCA
GCAACCATAGTCCCGCCCCTAACTCCGCCCAGTTCCGCCCATTCTCCGCCCCATGGCTGACTAATTTTTT
TTATTTATGCAGAGGCCGAGGCCGCCTCGGCCTCTGAGCTATTCCAGAAGTAGTGAGGAGGCTTTTTTGG
AGGCCTAGGCTTTTGCAAAAAGCTAACTTGTTTATTGCAGCTTATAATGGTTACAAATAAAGCAATAGCA
TCACAAATTTCACAAATAAAGCATTTTTTTCACTGCATTCTAGTTGTGGTTTGTCCAAACTCATCAATGT
ATCTTATCATGTCTGGATCCGCTGCATTAATGAATCGGCCAACGCGCGGGGAGAGGCGGTTTGCGTATTG
GGCGCTCTTCCGCTTCCTCGCTCACTGACTCGCTGCGCTCGGTCGTTCGGCTGCGGCGAGCGGTATCAGC
TCACTCAAAGGCGGTAATACGGTTATCCACAGAATCAGGGGATAACGCAGGAAAGAACATGTGAGCAAAA
GGCCAGCAAAAGGCCAGGAACCGTAAAAAGGCCGCGTTGCTGGCGTTTTTCCATAGGCTCCGCCCCCCTG
ACGAGCATCACAAAAATCGACGCTCAAGTCAGAGGTGGCGAAACCCGACAGGACTATAAAGATACCAGGC
GTTTCCCCCTGGAAGCTCCCTCGTGCGCTCTCCTGTTCCGACCCTGCCGCTTACCGGATACCTGTCCGCC
TTTCTCCCTTCGGGAAGCGTGGCGCTTTCTCATAGCTCACGCTGTAGGTATCTCAGTTCGGTGTAGGTCG
TTCGCTCCAAGCTGGGCTGTGTGCACGAACCCCCCGTTCAGCCCGACCGCTGCGCCTTATCCGGTAACTA
TCGTCTTGAGTCCAACCCGGTAAGACACGACTTATCGCCACTGGCAGCAGCCACTGGTAACAGGATTAGC
AGAGCGAGGTATGTAGGCGGTGCTACAGAGTTCTTGAAGTGGTGGCCTAACTACGGCTACACTAGAAGAA
CAGTATTTGGTATCTGCGCTCTGCTGAAGCCAGTTACCTTCGGAAAAAGAGTTGGTAGCTCTTGATCCGG
CAAACAAACCACCGCTGGTAGCGGTGGTTTTTTTGTTTGCAAGCAGCAGATTACGCGCAGAAAAAAAGGA
TCTCAAGAAGATCCTTTGATCTTTTCTACGGGGTCTGACGCTCAGTGGAACGAAAACTCACGTTAAGGGA
TTTTGGTCATGAGATTATCAAAAAGGATCTTCACCTAGATCCTTTTAAATTAAAAATGAAGTTTTAAATC
AATCTAAAGTATATATGAGTAAACTTGGTCTGACAGTTACCAATGCTTAATCAGTGAGGCACCTATCTCA
GCGATCTGTCTATTTCGTTCATCCATAGTTGCCTGACTCCCCGTCGTGTAGATAACTACGATACGGGAGG
GCTTACCATCTGGCCCCAGTGCTGCAATGATACCGCGAGACCCACGCTCACCGGCTCCAGATTTATCAGC
AATAAACCAGCCAGCCGGAAGGGCCGAGCGCAGAAGTGGTCCTGCAACTTTATCCGCCTCCATCCAGTCT
ATTAATTGTTGCCGGGAAGCTAGAGTAAGTAGTTCGCCAGTTAATAGTTTGCGCAACGTTGTTGCCATTG
CTACAGGCATCGTGGTGTCACGCTCGTCGTTTGGTATGGCTTCATTCAGCTCCGGTTCCCAACGATCAAG
GCGAGTTACATGATCCCCCATGTTGTGCAAAAAAGCGGTTAGCTCCTTCGGTCCTCCGATCGTTGTCAGA
AGTAAGTTGGCCGCAGTGTTATCACTCATGGTTATGGCAGCACTGCATAATTCTCTTACTGTCATGCCAT
CCGTAAGATGCTTTTCTGTGACTGGTGAGTACTCAACCAAGTCATTCTGAGAATAGTGTATGCGGCGACC
GAGTTGCTCTTGCCCGGCGTCAATACGGGATAATACCGCGCCACATAGCAGAACTTTAAAAGTGCTCATC
ATTGGAAAACGTTCTTCGGGGCGAAAACTCTCAAGGATCTTACCGCTGTTGAGATCCAGTTCGATGTAAC
CCACTCGTGCACCCAACTGATCTTCAGCATCTTTTACTTTCACCAGCGTTTCTGGGTGAGCAAAAACAGG
AAGGCAAAATGCCGCAAAAAAGGGAATAAGGGCGACACGGAAATGTTGAATACTCATACTCTTCCTTTTT
CAATATTATTGAAGCATTTATCAGGGTTATTGTCTCATGAGCGGATACATATTTGAATGTATTTAGAAAA
ATAAACAAATAGGGGTTCCGCGCACATTTCCCCGAAAAGTGCCACCTGGGTCGACATTGATTATTGACTA
GTTATTAATAGTAATCAATTACGGGGTCATTAGTTCATAGCCCATATATGGAGTTCCGCGTTACATAACT
TACGGTAAATGGCCCGCCTGGCTGACCGCCCAACGACCCCCGCCCATTGACGTCAATAATGACGTATGTT
CCCATAGTAACGCCAATAGGGACTTTCCATTGACGTCAATGGGTGGAGTATTTACGGTAAACTGCCCACT
TGGCAGTACATCAAGTGTATCATATGCCAAGTACGCCCCCTATTGACGTCAATGACGGTAAATGGCCCGC
CTGGCATTATGCCCAGTACATGACCTTATGGGACTTTCCTACTTGGCAGTACATCTACGTATTAGTCATC
GCTATTACCATGGTCGAGGTGAGCCCCACGTTCTGCTTCACTCTCCCCATCTCCCCCCCCTCCCCACCCC
CAATTTTGTATTTATTTATTTTTTAATTATTTTGTGCAGCGATGGGGGCGGGGGGGGGGGGGGCGCGCGC
CAGGCGGGGCGGGGCGGGGCGAGGGGCGGGGCGGGGCGAGGCGGAAAGGTGCGGCGGCAGCCAATCAGAG
CGGCGCGCTCCGAAAGTTTCCTTTTATGGCGAGGCGGCGGCGGCGGCGGCCCTATAAAAAGCGAAGCGCG
CGGCGGGCGGGAGTCGCTGCGTTGCCTTCGCCCCGTGCCCCGCTCCGCGCCGCCTCGCGCCGCCCGCCCC
GGCTCTGACTGACCGCGTTACTCCCACAGGTGAGCGGGCGGGACGGCCCTTCTCCTCCGGGCTGTAATTA
GCGCTTGGTTTAATGACGGCTCGTTTCTTTTCTGTGGCTGCGTGAAAGCCTTAAAGGGCTCCGGGAGGGC
CCTTTGTGCGGGGGGGAGCGGCTCGGGGGGTGCGTGCGTGTGTGTGTGCGTGGGGAGCGCCGCGTGCGGC
TCCGCGCTGCCCGGCGGCTGTGAGCGCTGCGGGCGCGGCGCGGGGCTTTGTGCGCTCCGCAGTGTGCGCG
AGGGGAGCGCGGCCGGGGGCGGTGCCCCGCGGTGCGGGGGGGGCTGCGAGGGGAACAAAGGCTGCGTGCG
GGGTGTGTGCGTGGGGGGGTGAGCAGGGGGTGTGGGCGCGGCGGTCGGGCTGTAACCCCCCCCTGCACCC
CCCTCCCCGAGTTGCTGAGCACGGCCCGGCTTCGGGTGCGGGGCTCCGTACGGGGCGTGGCGCGGGGCTC
GCCGTGCCGGGCGGGGGGTGGCGGCAGGTGGGGGTGCCGGGCGGGGCGGGGCCGCCTCGGGCCGGGGAGG
GCTCGGGGGAGGGGCGCGGCGGCCCCCGGAGCGCCGGCGGCTGTCGAGGCGCGGCGAGCCGCAGCCATTG
CCTTTTATGGTAATCGTGCGAGAGGGCGCAGGGACTTCCTTTGTCCCAAATCTGTGCGGAGCCGAAATCT
GGGAGGCGCCGCCGCACCCCCTCTAGCGGGCGCGGGGCGAAGCGGTGCGGCGCCGGCAGGAAGGAAATGG
GCGGGGAGGGCCTTCGTGCGTCGCCGCGCCGCCGTCCCCTTCTCCCTCTCCAGCCTCGGGGCTGTCCGCG
GGGGGACGGCTGCCTTCGGGGGGGACGGGGCAGGGCGGGGTTCGGCTTCTGGCGTGTGACCGGCGGCTCT
AGAGCCTCTGCTAACCATGTTCATGCCTTCTTCTTTTTCCTACAGCTCCTGGGCAACGTGCTGGTTATTG
TGCTGTCTCATCATTTTGGCAAAGAATTGATTAATTCGAGCGAAGGCGCGCCCATTACTCGCATCCATTC
TCAGGCTGTCTCGTCTCGTCTCGCACGCGTGCCGCCACCATGTCCAACCTGCTGACTGTGCACCAAAACC
TGCCTGCCCTCCCTGTGGATGCCACCTCTGATGAAGTCAGGAAGAACCTGATGGACATGTTCAGGGACAG
GCAGGCCTTCTCTGAACACACCTGGAAGATGCTCCTGTCTGTGTGCAGATCCTGGGCTGCCTGGTGCAAG
CTGAACAACAGGAAATGGTTCCCTGCTGAACCTGAGGATGTGAGGGACTACCTCCTGTACCTGCAAGCCA
GAGGCCTGGCTGTGAAGACCATCCAACAGCACCTGGGCCAGCTCAACATGCTGCACAGGAGATCTGGCCT
GCCTCGCCCTTCTGACTCCAATGCTGTGTCCCTGGTGATGAGGAGAATCAGAAAGGAGAATGTGGATGCT
GGGGAGAGAGCCAAGCAGGCCCTGGCCTTTGAACGCACTGACTTTGACCAAGTCAGATCCCTGATGGAGA
ACTCTGACAGATGCCAGGACATCAGGAACCTGGCCTTCCTGGGCATTGCCTACAACACCCTGCTGCGCAT
TGCCGAAATTGCCAGAATCAGAGTGAAGGACATCTCCCGCACCGATGGTGGGAGAATGCTGATCCACATT
GGCAGGACCAAGACCCTGGTGTCCACAGCTGGTGTGGAGAAGGCCCTGTCCCTGGGGGTTACCAAGCTGG
TGGAGAGATGGATCTCTGTGTCTGGTGTGGCTGATGACCCCAACAACTACCTGTTCTGCCGGGTCAGAAA
GAATGGTGTGGCTGCCCCTTCTGCCACCTCCCAACTGTCCGGAGGGTCTGGCTCCGGATCAAGTGGTGGC
AGCGGTACCATGGCCGCCAGCGACGAAGTGAACCTGATCGAGAGCAGAACCGTGGTGCCCCTGAACACCT
GGGTGCTGATCTCCAACTTCAAGGTGGCCTACAACATCCTGCGGAGGCCCGACGGCACCTTCAACAGACA
CCTGGCCGAGTACCTGGACCGGAAAGTGACCGCCAACGCCAACCCTGTGGACGGCGTGTTCAGCTTCGAC
GTGCTGATCGACCGGCGGATCAACCTGCTGAGCCGGGTGTACAGACCCGCCTACGCCGATCAGGAACAGC
CCCCCTCTATCCTGGATCTGGAAAAGCCCGTGGATGGCGACATCGTGCCCGTGATCCTGTTCTTCCACGG
CGGCAGCTTTGCCCACAGCAGCGCCAATAGCGCCATCTACGACACCCTGTGCAGACGGCTCGTGGGCCTG
TGCAAATGCGTGGTGGTGTCCGTGAACTACCGCAGAGCCCCCGAGAACCCTTACCCCTGCGCCTACGATG
ATGGCTGGATCGCCCTGAACTGGGTCAACAGCAGAAGCTGGCTGAAGTCCAAGAAAGACAGCAAGGTGCA
CATCTTTCTGGCCGGCGATAGCAGCGGCGGCAATATCGCCCATAACGTGGCCCTGAGAGCCGGCGAGTCT
GGCATCGATGTGCTGGGCAATATCCTGCTGAACCCCATGTTCGGCGGCAACGAGCGGACCGAGAGCGAGA
AGTCTCTGGACGGCAAGTACTTCGTGACCGTGCGGGACCGGGACTGGTACTGGAAGGCCTTTCTGCCCGA
GGGCGAGGACAGAGAGCACCCCGCCTGCAATCCCTTCAGCCCCAGAGGCAAAAGCCTGGAAGGCGTGTCC
TTCCCAAAGTCCCTGGTGGTGGTGGCCGGCCTGGACCTGATCAGAGATTGGCAGCTGGCCTATGCCGAGG
GCCTGAAGAAAGCCGGCCAGGAAGTGAAGCTGATGCACCTGGAAAAGGCCACCGTGGGCTTCTACCTGCT
GCCCAACAACAACCACTTCCACAACGTGATGGACGAGATCAGCGCCTTCGTGAACGCCGAGTGCCCCAAG
AAAAAGCGGAAGGTGTGAGAATTCCTGTGCCTTCTAGTTGCCAGCCATCTGTTGTTTGCCCCTCCCCCGT
GCCTTCCTTGACCCTGGAAGGTGCCACTCCCACTGTCCTTTCCTAATAAAATGAGGAAATTGCATCGCAT
TGTCTGAGTAGGTGTCATTCTATTCTGGGGGGTGGGGTGGGGCAGGACAGCAAGGGGGAGGATTGGGAAG
ACAATAGCAGGCATGCTGGGGATGCGGTGGGCTCTATGGCTTCTGAGGCGGAAAGAACCAGCTGGGGCTC
TAGGGGGTATCCCCACGCGCCCTGTAGCGTGTACCGCTGGGAGTTCGTAGACGGAAACAAACGCAGAATC
CAAGCGCGGCCGCCCAGGATACATAGATTACCACAACTCCGAGCCCTTCCACCGCTAGCGCACTCCTCAG
GTGCAGGCTGCCTATCAGAAGGTGGTGGCTGGTGTGGCCAATGCCCTGGCTCACAAATACCACTGAGATC
TTTTTCCCTCTGCCAAAAATTATGGGGACATCATGAAGCCCCTTGAGCATCTGACTTCTGGCTAATAAAG
GAAATTTATTTTCATTGCAATAGTGTGTTGGAATTTTTTGTGTCTCTCACTCGGAAGGACATATGGGAGG
GCAAATCATTTAAAACATCAGAATGAGTATTTGGTTTAGAGTTTGGCAACATATGCCCATATGCTGGCTG
CCATGAACAAAGGTTGGCTATAAAGAGGTCATCAGTATATGAAACAGCCCCCTGCTGTCCATTCCTTATT
CCATAGAAAAGCCTTGACTTGAGGTTAGATTTTTTTTATATTTTGTTTTGTGTTATTTTTTTCTTTAACA
TCCCTAAAATTTTCCTTACATGTTTTACTAGCCAGATTTTTCCTCCTCTCCTGACTACTCCCAGTCATAG
CTGTCCCTCTTCTCTTATGGAGATCCCTCGACCTGCAG
