>Addgene plasmid #108727 | pBW2211_pCAG-PV1-iCre-N256-L1-GID1-NLS-BGHpA | addgene partial sequence | sequence record 215971 | Addgene Partial NGS Result
TGCACCCCCCTCCCCGAGTTGCTGAGCACGGCCCGGCTTCGGGTGCGGGGCTCCGTACGGGGCGTGGCGC
GGGGCTCGCCGTGCCGGGCGGGGGGTGGCGGCAGGTGGGGGTGCCGGGCGGGGCGGGGCCGCCTCGGGCC
GGGGAGGGCTCGGGGGAGGGGCGCGGCGGCCCCCGGAGCGCCGGCGGCTGTCGAGGCGCGGCGAGCCGCA
GCCATTGCCTTTTATGGTAATCGTGCGAGAGGGCGCAGGGACTTCCTTTGTCCCAAATCTGTGCGGAGCC
GAAATCTGGGAGGCGCCGCCGCACCCCCTCTAGCGGGCGCGGGGCGAAGCGGTGCGGCGCCGGCAGGAAG
GAAATGGGCGGGGAGGGCCTTCGTGCGTCGCCGCGCCGCCGTCCCCTTCTCCCTCTCCAGCCTCGGGGCT
GTCCGCGGGGGGACGGCTGCCTTCGGGGGGGACGGGGCAGGGCGGGGTTCGGCTTCTGGCGTGTGACCGG
CGGCTCTAGAGCCTCTGCTAACCATGTTCATGCCTTCTTCTTTTTCCTACAGCTCCTGGGCAACGTGCTG
GTTATTGTGCTGTCTCATCATTTTGGCAAAGAATTGATTAATTCGAGCGAAGGCGCGCCCATTACTCGCA
TCCATTCTCAGGCTGTCTCGTCTCGTCTCGCACGCGTGCCGCCACCATGTCCAACCTGCTGACTGTGCAC
CAAAACCTGCCTGCCCTCCCTGTGGATGCCACCTCTGATGAAGTCAGGAAGAACCTGATGGACATGTTCA
GGGACAGGCAGGCCTTCTCTGAACACACCTGGAAGATGCTCCTGTCTGTGTGCAGATCCTGGGCTGCCTG
GTGCAAGCTGAACAACAGGAAATGGTTCCCTGCTGAACCTGAGGATGTGAGGGACTACCTCCTGTACCTG
CAAGCCAGAGGCCTGGCTGTGAAGACCATCCAACAGCACCTGGGCCAGCTCAACATGCTGCACAGGAGAT
CTGGCCTGCCTCGCCCTTCTGACTCCAATGCTGTGTCCCTGGTGATGAGGAGAATCAGAAAGGAGAATGT
GGATGCTGGGGAGAGAGCCAAGCAGGCCCTGGCCTTTGAACGCACTGACTTTGACCAAGTCAGATCCCTG
ATGGAGAACTCTGACAGATGCCAGGACATCAGGAACCTGGCCTTCCTGGGCATTGCCTACAACACCCTGC
TGCGCATTGCCGAAATTGCCAGAATCAGAGTGAAGGACATCTCCCGCACCGATGGTGGGAGAATGCTGAT
CCACATTGGCAGGACCAAGACCCTGGTGTCCACAGCTGGTGTGGAGAAGGCCCTGTCCCTGGGGGTTACC
AAGCTGGTGGAGAGATGGATCTCTGTGTCTGGTGTGGCTGATGACCCCAACAACTACCTGTTCTGCCGGG
TCAGAAAGAATGGTGTGGCTGCCCCTTCTGCCACCTCCCAACTGTCCGGAGGGTCTGGCTCCGGATCAAG
TGGTGGCAGCGGTACCATGGCCGCCAGCGACGAAGTGAACCTGATCGAGAGCAGAACCGTGGTGCCCCTG
AACACCTGGGTGCTGATCTCCAACTTCAAGGTGGCCTACAACATCCTGCGGAGGCCCGACGGCACCTTCA
ACAGACACCTGGCCGAGTACCTGGACCGGAAAGTGACCGCCAACGCCAACCCTGTGGACGGCGTGTTCAG
CTTCGACGTGCTGATCGACCGGCGGATCAACCTGCTGAGCCGGGTGTACAGACCCGCCTACGCCGATCAG
GAACAGCCCCCCTCTATCCTGGATCTGGAAAAGCCCGTGGATGGCGACATCGTGCCCGTGATCCTGTTCT
TCCACGGCGGCAGCTTTGCCCACAGCAGCGCCAATAGCGCCATCTACGACACCCTGTGCAGACGGCTCGT
GGGCCTGTGCAAATGCGTGGTGGTGTCCGTGAACTACCGCAGAGCCCCCGAGAACCCTTACCCCTGCGCC
TACGATGATGGCTGGATCGCCCTGAACTGGGTCAACAGCAGAAGCTGGCTGAAGTCCAAGAAAGACAGCA
AGGTGCACATCTTTCTGGCCGGCGATAGCAGCGGCGGCAATATCGCCCATAACGTGGCCCTGAGAGCCGG
CGAGTCTGGCATCGATGTGCTGGGCAATATCCTGCTGAACCCCATGTTCGGCGGCAACGAGCGGACCGAG
AGCGAGAAGTCTCTGGACGGCAAGTACTTCGTGACCGTGCGGGACCGGGACTGGTACTGGAAGGCCTTTC
TGCCCGAGGGCGAGGACAGAGAGCACCCCGCCTGCAATCCCTTCAGCCCCAGAGGCAAAAGCCTGGAAGG
CGTGTCCTTCCCAAAGTCCCTGGTGGTGGTGGCCGGCCTGGACCTGATCAGAGATTGGCAGCTGGCCTAT
GCCGAGGGCCTGAAGAAAGCCGGCCAGGAAGTGAAGCTGATGCACCTGGAAAAGGCCACCGTGGGCTTCT
ACCTGCTGCCCAACAACAACCACTTCCACAACGTGATGGACGAGATCAGCGCCTTCGTGAACGCCGAGTG
CCCCAAGAAAAAGCGGAAGGTGTGAGAATTCCTGTGCCTTCTAGTTGCCAGCCATCTGTTGTTTGCCCCT
CCCCCGTGCCTTCCTTGACCCTGGAAGGTGCCACTCCCACTGTCCTTTCCTAATAAAATGAGGAAATTGC
ATCGCATTGTCTGAGTAGGTGTCATTCTATTCTGGGGGGTGGGGTGGGGCAGGACAGCAAGGGGGAGGAT
TGGGAAGACAATAGCAGGCATGCTGGGGATGCGGTGGGCTCTATGGCTTCTGAGGCGGAAAGAACCAGCT
GGGGCTCTAGGGGGTATCCCCACGCGCCCTGTAGCGTGTACCGCTGGGAGTTCGTAGACGGAAACAAACG
CAGAATCCAAGCGCGGCCGCCCAGGATACATAGATTACCACAACTCCGAGCCCTTCCACCGCTAGCGCAC
TCCTCAGGTGCAGGCTGCCTATCAGAAGGTGGTGGCTGGTGTGGCCAATGCCCTGGCTCACAAATACCAC
TGAGATCTTTTTCCCTCTGCCAAAAATTATGGGGACATCATGAAGCCCCTTGAGCATCTGACTTCTGGCT
AATAAAGGAAATTTATTTTCATTGCAATAGTGTGTTGGAATTTTTTGTGTCTCTCACTCGGAAGGACATA
TGGGAGGGCAAATCATTTAAAACATCAGAATGAGTATTTGGTTTAGAGTTTGGCAACATATGCCCATATG
CTGGCTGCCATGAACAAAGGTTGGCTATAAAGAGGTCATCAGTATATGAAACAGCCCCCTGCTGTCCATT
CCTTATTCCATAGAAAAGCCTTGACTTGAGGTTAGATTTTTTTTATATTTTGTTTTGTGTTATTTTTTTC
TTTAACATCCCTAAAATTTTCCTTACATGTTTTACTAGCCAGATTTTTCCTCCTCTCCTGACTACTCCCA
GTCATAGCTGTCCCTCTTCTCTTATGGAGATCCCTCGACCTGCAGCCCAAGCTTGGCGTAATCATGGTCA
TAGCTGTTTCCTGTGTGAAATTGTTATCCGCTCACAATTCCACACAACATACGAGCCGGAAGCATAAAGT
GTAAAGCCTGGGGTGCCTAATGAGTGAGCTAACTCACATTAATTGCGTTGCGCTCACTGCCCGCTTTCCA
GTCGGGAAACCTGTCGTGCCAGCGGATCCGCATCTCAATTAGTCAGCAACCATAGTCCCGCCCCTAACTC
CGCCCAGTTCCGCCCATTCTCCGCCCCATGGCTGACTAATTTTTTTTATTTATGCAGAGGCCGAGGCCGC
CTCGGCCTCTGAGCTATTCCAGAAGTAGTGAGGAGGCTTTTTTGGAGGCCTAGGCTTTTGCAAAAAGCTA
ACTTGTTTATTGCAGCTTATAATGGTTACAAATAAAGCAATAGCATCACAAATTTCACAAATAAAGCATT
TTTTTCACTGCATTCTAGTTGTGGTTTGTCCAAACTCATCAATGTATCTTATCATGTCTGGATCCGCTGC
ATTAATGAATCGGCCAACGCGCGGGGAGAGGCGGTTTGCGTATTGGGCGCTCTTCCGCTTCCTCGCTCAC
TGACTCGCTGCGCTCGGTCGTTCGGCTGCGGCGAGCGGTATCAGCTCACTCAAAGGCGGTAATACGGTTA
TCCACAGAATCAGGGGATAACGCAGGAAAGAACATGTGAGCAAAAGGCCAGCAAAAGGCCAGGAACCGTA
AAAAGGCCGCGTTGCTGGCGTTTTTCCATAGGCTCCGCCCCCCTGACGAGCATCACAAAAATCGACGCTC
AAGTCAGAGGTGGCGAAACCCGACAGGACTATAAAGATACCAGGCGTTTCCCCCTGGAAGCTCCCTCGTG
CGCTCTCCTGTTCCGACCCTGCCGCTTACCGGATACCTGTCCGCCTTTCTCCCTTCGGGAAGCGTGGCGC
TTTCTCATAGCTCACGCTGTAGGTATCTCAGTTCGGTGTAGGTCGTTCGCTCCAAGCTGGGCTGTGTGCA
CGAACCCCCCGTTCAGCCCGACCGCTGCGCCTTATCCGGTAACTATCGTCTTGAGTCCAACCCGGTAAGA
CACGACTTATCGCCACTGGCAGCAGCCACTGGTAACAGGATTAGCAGAGCGAGGTATGTAGGCGGTGCTA
CAGAGTTCTTGAAGTGGTGGCCTAACTACGGCTACACTAGAAGAACAGTATTTGGTATCTGCGCTCTGCT
GAAGCCAGTTACCTTCGGAAAAAGAGTTGGTAGCTCTTGATCCGGCAAACAAACCACCGCTGGTAGCGGT
GGTTTTTTTGTTTGCAAGCAGCAGATTACGCGCAGAAAAAAAGGATCTCAAGAAGATCCTTTGATCTTTT
CTACGGGGTCTGACGCTCAGTGGAACGAAAACTCACGTTAAGGGATTTTGGTCATGAGATTATCAAAAAG
GATCTTCACCTAGATCCTTTTAAATTAAAAATGAAGTTTTAAATCAATCTAAAGTATATATGAGTAAACT
TGGTCTGACAGTTACCAATGCTTAATCAGTGAGGCACCTATCTCAGCGATCTGTCTATTTCGTTCATCCA
TAGTTGCCTGACTCCCCGTCGTGTAGATAACTACGATACGGGAGGGCTTACCATCTGGCCCCAGTGCTGC
AATGATACCGCGAGACCCACGCTCACCGGCTCCAGATTTATCAGCAATAAACCAGCCAGCCGGAAGGGCC
GAGCGCAGAAGTGGTCCTGCAACTTTATCCGCCTCCATCCAGTCTATTAATTGTTGCCGGGAAGCTAGAG
TAAGTAGTTCGCCAGTTAATAGTTTGCGCAACGTTGTTGCCATTGCTACAGGCATCGTGGTGTCACGCTC
GTCGTTTGGTATGGCTTCATTCAGCTCCGGTTCCCAACGATCAAGGCGAGTTACATGATCCCCCATGTTG
TGCAAAAAAGCGGTTAGCTCCTTCGGTCCTCCGATCGTTGTCAGAAGTAAGTTGGCCGCAGTGTTATCAC
TCATGGTTATGGCAGCACTGCATAATTCTCTTACTGTCATGCCATCCGTAAGATGCTTTTCTGTGACTGG
TGAGTACTCAACCAAGTCATTCTGAGAATAGTGTATGCGGCGACCGAGTTGCTCTTGCCCGGCGTCAATA
CGGGATAATACCGCGCCACATAGCAGAACTTTAAAAGTGCTCATCATTGGAAAACGTTCTTCGGGGCGAA
AACTCTCAAGGATCTTACCGCTGTTGAGATCCAGTTCGATGTAACCCACTCGTGCACCCAACTGATCTTC
AGCATCTTTTACTTTCACCAGCGTTTCTGGGTGAGCAAAAACAGGAAGGCAAAATGCCGCAAAAAAGGGA
ATAAGGGCGACACGGAAATGTTGAATACTCATACTCTTCCTTTTTCAATATTATTGAAGCATTTATCAGG
GTTATTGTCTCATGAGCGGATACATATTTGAATGTATTTAGAAAAATAAACAAATAGGGGTTCCGCGCAC
ATTTCCCCGAAAAGTGCCACCTGGGTCGACATTGATTATTGACTAGTTATTAATAGTAATCAATTACGGG
GTCATTAGTTCATAGCCCATATATGGAGTTCCGCGTTACATAACTTACGGTAAATGGCCCGCCTGGCTGA
CCGCCCAACGACCCCCGCCCATTGACGTCAATAATGACGTATGTTCCCATAGTAACGCCAATAGGGACTT
TCCATTGACGTCAATGGGTGGAGTATTTACGGTAAACTGCCCACTTGGCAGTACATCAAGTGTATCATAT
GCCAAGTACGCCCCCTATTGACGTCAATGACGGTAAATGGCCCGCCTGGCATTATGCCCAGTACATGACC
TTATGGGACTTTCCTACTTGGCAGTACATCTACGTATTAGTCATCGCTATTACCATGGTCGAGGTGAGCC
CCACGTTCTGCTTCACTCTCCCCATCTCCCCCCCCTCCCCACCCCCAATTTTGTATTTATTTATTTTTTA
ATTATTTTGTGCAGCGATGGGGGCGGGGGG
